# Supplementary material for: Culture wars: Empirically determining the best approach for plasmid library amplification
Source: bioRxiv preprint, doi:10.1101/2024.05.24.595835, version 1 (2024-05-27)
Supplement: yGPRA_pTpA plasmid [file 595835_file03.txt]

LOCUS       yGPRA_pTpA              8218 bp ds-DNA     circular     24-MAY-2024
DEFINITION  .
COMMENT     Imported using the Genbank importer. File name:
            yGPRA_pTpA_GA_N80.ape ApEinfo:methylated:0
FEATURES             Location/Qualifiers
     misc_feature    complement(173..309)
                     /label="bla promoter (for E coli)"
                     /ApEinfo_revcolor="#84b0dc"
                     /ApEinfo_fwdcolor="#84b0dc"
     terminator      complement(340..541)
                     /label="ADH1 terminator"
                     /ApEinfo_revcolor="#5923fe"
                     /ApEinfo_fwdcolor="#5923fe"
     gene            complement(556..1266)
                     /label="mCherry CDS"
                     /ApEinfo_revcolor="#fe1015"
                     /ApEinfo_fwdcolor="#fe1015"
     promoter        complement(1267..1828)
                     /label="TEF2 promoter"
                     /ApEinfo_revcolor="#1774fe"
                     /ApEinfo_fwdcolor="#1774fe"
     promoter        2194..2412
                     /label="URA3 promoter"
                     /ApEinfo_revcolor="#1675fe"
                     /ApEinfo_fwdcolor="#1675fe"
     CDS             2413..3216
                     /label="URA3 CDS"
                     /ApEinfo_revcolor="#b1ff67"
                     /ApEinfo_fwdcolor="#b1ff67"
     misc_feature    3175..3194
                     /label="PromLiftFw"
                     /ApEinfo_revcolor="#ff9ccd"
                     /ApEinfo_fwdcolor="#ff9ccd"
     misc_feature    3217..3294
                     /label="URA terminator"
                     /ApEinfo_revcolor="#4d13fe"
                     /ApEinfo_fwdcolor="#4d13fe"
     misc_feature    3295..3594
                     /label="Plasmidial sequence with no function (phage f1 reg"
                     /ApEinfo_revcolor="#ff9ccd"
                     /ApEinfo_fwdcolor="#ff9ccd"
     misc_feature    3475..3492
                     /label="clone-ver-F"
                     /ApEinfo_revcolor="#85dae9"
                     /ApEinfo_fwdcolor="#85dae9"
     rep_origin      complement(3479..3594)
                     /label="f1_origin"
                     /ApEinfo_revcolor="#ff9ccd"
                     /ApEinfo_fwdcolor="#ff9ccd"
     misc_feature    3595..3600
                     /label="MCS"
                     /ApEinfo_revcolor="#f58a5e"
                     /ApEinfo_fwdcolor="#f58a5e"
     misc_feature    3601..3647
                     /label="LHS-pT"
                     /ApEinfo_revcolor="#85dae9"
                     /ApEinfo_fwdcolor="#85dae9"
     misc_feature    3636..3642
                     /label="poly-T"
                     /ApEinfo_revcolor="#ff0e19"
                     /ApEinfo_fwdcolor="#ff0e19"
     misc_feature    3648..3653
                     /label="MCS"
                     /ApEinfo_revcolor="#f58a5e"
                     /ApEinfo_fwdcolor="#f58a5e"
     misc_feature    3654..3715
                     /label="RHS-pA"
                     /ApEinfo_revcolor="#f81aff"
                     /ApEinfo_fwdcolor="#f81aff"
     misc_feature    3716..3721
                     /label="MCS"
                     /ApEinfo_revcolor="#f58a5e"
                     /ApEinfo_fwdcolor="#f58a5e"
     misc_feature    3722..3749
                     /label="HIS3 Library core promoter"
                     /ApEinfo_revcolor="#fe15f6"
                     /ApEinfo_fwdcolor="#fe15f6"
     misc_feature    3727..3749
                     /label="5pUTR_minor"
                     /ApEinfo_revcolor="#b1ff67"
                     /ApEinfo_fwdcolor="#b1ff67"
     misc_feature    3740..3749
                     /label="5pUTR_major"
                     /ApEinfo_revcolor="#b1ff67"
                     /ApEinfo_fwdcolor="#b1ff67"
     gene            3750..4466
                     /label="yEVenus"
                     /ApEinfo_revcolor="#ffef86"
                     /ApEinfo_fwdcolor="#ffef86"
     CDS             3750..4466
                     /label="Translation 3750-4466"
                     /translation="MSKGEELFTGVVPILVELDGDVNGHKFSVSGEGEGDATYGKLTLKLICTTGKLPVPWPTLVTTLGYGLQCFARYPDHMKQHDFFKSAMPEGYVQERTIFFKDDGNYKTRAEVKFEGDTLVNRIELKGIDFKEDGNILGHKLEYNYNSHNVYITADKQKNGIKANFKIRHNIEDGGVQLADHYQQNTPIGDGPVLLPDNHYLSYQSALSKDPNEKRDHMVLLEFVTAAGITHGMDELYK*"
     misc_feature    complement(3803..3824)
                     /label="promseqtstrv #154"
                     /ApEinfo_revcolor="#ff9ccd"
                     /ApEinfo_fwdcolor="#ff9ccd"
     misc_feature    complement(3822..3840)
                     /label="clone-ver-R"
                     /ApEinfo_revcolor="#85dae9"
                     /ApEinfo_fwdcolor="#85dae9"
     primer_bind     complement(3828..3847)
                     /label="PromLiftRv"
                     /ApEinfo_revcolor="#ff9ccd"
                     /ApEinfo_fwdcolor="#ff9ccd"
     primer_bind     3910..3929
                     /label="DNASeqPR5R"
                     /ApEinfo_revcolor="#ff9ccd"
                     /ApEinfo_fwdcolor="#ff9ccd"
     terminator      4475..4703
                     /label="ADH1 terminator"
                     /ApEinfo_revcolor="#6021fe"
                     /ApEinfo_fwdcolor="#6021fe"
     promoter        4732..5092
                     /label="TEF"
                     /ApEinfo_revcolor="#ff9ccd"
                     /ApEinfo_fwdcolor="#ff9ccd"
     gene            5093..5665
                     /label="Nat1"
                     /ApEinfo_revcolor="#b1ff67"
                     /ApEinfo_fwdcolor="#b1ff67"
     terminator      5666..5905
                     /label="TEF"
                     /ApEinfo_revcolor="#ff9ccd"
                     /ApEinfo_fwdcolor="#ff9ccd"
     primer_bind     complement(5888..5905)
                     /label="Rv primer"
                     /ApEinfo_revcolor="#ff9ccd"
                     /ApEinfo_fwdcolor="#ff9ccd"
     primer_bind     complement(5896..5916)
                     /label="PcnIntoMsRv3"
                     /ApEinfo_revcolor="#ff9ccd"
                     /ApEinfo_fwdcolor="#ff9ccd"
     misc_feature    5917..5921
                     /label="R3 (Thorn)"
                     /ApEinfo_revcolor="#ff9ccd"
                     /ApEinfo_fwdcolor="#ff9ccd"
     insert          5922..6449
                     /label="insert"
                     /ApEinfo_revcolor="#ff9ccd"
                     /ApEinfo_fwdcolor="#ff9ccd"
     misc_feature    5925..6449
                     /label="CEN6_ARS4"
                     /ApEinfo_revcolor="#ff9ccd"
                     /ApEinfo_fwdcolor="#ff9ccd"
     gene            complement(7530..172)
                     /label="bla (ampicillin resistance gene)"
                     /ApEinfo_revcolor="#b1ff67"
                     /ApEinfo_fwdcolor="#b1ff67"
ORIGIN
        1 aactctcaag gatcttaccg ctgttgagat ccagttcgat gtaacccact cgtgcaccca
       61 actgatcttc agcatctttt actttcacca gcgtttctgg gtgagcaaaa acaggaaggc
      121 aaaatgccgc aaaaaaggga ataagggcga cacggaaatg ttgaatactc atactcttcc
      181 tttttcaata ttattgaagc atttatcagg gttattgtct catgagcgga tacatatttg
      241 aatgtattta gaaaaataaa caaatagggg ttccgcgcac atttccccga aaagtgccac
      301 ctgacgtcat ctatattacc ctgttatccc tagcggatct gccggtagag gtgtggtcaa
      361 taagagcgac ctcatactat acctgagaaa gcaacctgac ctacaggaaa gagttactca
      421 agaataagaa ttttcgtttt aaaacctaag agtcacttta aaatttgtat acacttattt
      481 tttttataac ttatttaata ataaaaatca taaatcataa gaaattcgct tatttagaag
      541 tGGCGCGCCG GTCCGttact tgtacagctc gtccatgccg ccggtggagt ggcggccctc
      601 ggcgcgttcg tactgttcca cgatggtgta gtcctcgttg tgggaggtga tgtccaactt
      661 gatgttgacg ttgtaggcgc cgggcagctg cacgggcttc ttggccttgt aggtggtctt
      721 gacctcagcg tcgtagtggc cgccgtcctt cagcttcagc ctctgcttga tctcgccctt
      781 cagggcgccg tcctcggggt acatccgctc ggaggaggcc tcccagccca tggtcttctt
      841 ctgcattacg gggccgtcgg aggggaagtt ggtgccgcgc agcttcacct tgtagatgaa
      901 ctcgccgtcc tgcagggagg agtcctgggt cacggtcacc acgccgccgt cctcgaagtt
      961 catcacgcgc tcccacttga agccctcggg gaaggacagc ttcaagtagt cggggatgtc
     1021 ggcggggtgc ttcacgtagg ccttggagcc gtacatgaac tgaggggaca ggatgtccca
     1081 ggcgaagggc agggggccac ccttggtcac cttcagcttg gcggtctggg tgccctcgta
     1141 ggggcggccc tcgccctcgc cctcgatctc gaactcgtgg ccgttcacgg agccctccat
     1201 gtgcaccttg aagcgcatga actccttgat gatggccatg ttatcctcct cgcccttgct
     1261 cacCATGGTA CTAGTGTTTA GTTAATTATA GTTCGTTGAC CGTATATTCT AAAAACAAGT
     1321 ACTCCTTAAA AAAAAACCTT GAAGGGAATA AACAAGTAGA ATAGATAGAG AGAAAAATAG
     1381 AAAATGCAAG AGAATTTATA TATTAGAAAG AGAGAAAGAA AAATGGAAAA AAAAAAATAG
     1441 GAAAAGCCAG AAATAGCACT AGAAGGAGCG ACACCAGAAA AGAAGGTGAT GGAACCAATT
     1501 TAGCTATATA TAGTTAACTA CCGGCTCGAT CATCTCTGCC TCCAGCATAG TCGAAGAAGA
     1561 ATTTTTTTTT TCTTGAGGCT TCTGTCAGCA ACTCGTATTT TTTCTTTCTT TTTTGGTGAG
     1621 CCTAAAAAGT TCCCACGTTC TCTTGTACGA CGCCGTCACA AACAACCTTA TGGGTAATTT
     1681 GTCGCGGTCT GGGTGTATAA ATGTGTGGGT GCAACATGAA TGTACGGAGG TAGTTTGCTG
     1741 ATTGGCGGTC TATAGATACC TTGGTTATGG CGCCCTCACA GCCGGCAGGG GAAGCGCCTA
     1801 CGCTTGACAT CTACTATATG TAAGTATACG GCCCCATATA TAggcccttt cgtctcgcgc
     1861 gtttcggtga tgacggtgaa aacctctgac acatgcagct cccggagacg gtcacagctt
     1921 gtctgtaagc ggatgccggg agcagacaag cccgtcaggg cgcgtcagcg ggtgttggcg
     1981 ggtgtcgggg ctggcttaac tatgcggcat cagagcagat tgtactgaga gtgcaccata
     2041 tggacatatt gtcgttagaa cgcggctaca attaatacat aaccttatgt atcatacaca
     2101 tacgatttag gtgacactat agaacgcggc cgccagctga agctttaact atgcggcatc
     2161 agagcagatt gtactgagag tgcaccatac caccttttca attcatcatt ttttttttat
     2221 tctttttttt gatttcggtt tccttgaaat ttttttgatt cggtaatctc cgaacagaag
     2281 gaagaacgaa ggaaggagca cagacttaga ttggtatata tacgcatatg tagtgttgaa
     2341 gaaacatgaa attgcccagt attcttaacc caactgcaca gaacaaaaac ctgcaggaaa
     2401 cgaagataaa tcatgtcgaa agctacatat aaggaacgtg ctgctactca tcctagtcct
     2461 gttgctgcca agctatttaa tatcatgcac gaaaagcaaa caaacttgtg tgcttcattg
     2521 gatgttcgta ccaccaagga attactggag ttagttgaag cattaggtcc caaaatttgt
     2581 ttactaaaaa cacatgtgga tatcttgact gatttttcca tggagggcac agttaagccg
     2641 ctaaaggcat tatccgccaa gtacaatttt ttactcttcg aagacagaaa atttgctgac
     2701 attggtaata cagtcaaatt gcagtactct gcgggtgtat acagaatagc agaatgggca
     2761 gacattacga atgcacacgg tgtggtgggc ccaggtattg ttagcggttt gaagcaggcg
     2821 gcagaagaag taacaaagga acctagaggc cttttgatgt tagcagaatt gtcatgcaag
     2881 ggctccctat ctactggaga atatactaag ggtactgttg acattgcgaa gagcgacaaa
     2941 gattttgtta tcggctttat tgctcaaaga gacatgggtg gaagagatga aggttacgat
     3001 tggttgatta tgacacccgg tgtgggttta gatgacaagg gagacgcatt gggtcaacag
     3061 tatagaaccg tggatgatgt ggtctctaca ggatctgaca ttattattgt tggaagagga
     3121 ctatttgcaa agggaaggga tgctaaggta gagggtgaac gttacagaaa agcaggctgg
     3181 gaagcatatt tgagaagatg cggccagcaa aactaaaaaa ctgtattata agtaaatgca
     3241 tgtatactaa actcacaaat tagagcttca atttaattat atcagttatt accctatgcg
     3301 gtgtgaaata ccgcacagat gcgtaaggag aaaataccgc atcaggaaat tgtaagcgtt
     3361 aatattttgt taaaattcgc gttaaatttt tgttaaatca gctcattttt taaccaatag
     3421 gccgaaatcg gcaaaatccc ttataaatca aaagaataga ccgagatagg gttgagtgtt
     3481 gttccagttt ggaacaagag tccactatta aagaacgtgg actccaacgt caaaggnnnn
     3541 nnnnnnnnnn nnnnnnnnnn nnnnnnnnnn nnnnnnnnnn nnnnntaatc aagtGCTAGC
     3601 AGGAATGATG CAAAAGGTTC CCGATTCGAA CTGCATTTTT TTCACATCTC GAGGTTACGG
     3661 CTGTTTCTTA ATTAAAAAAA GATAGAAAAC ATTAGGAGTG TAACACAAGA CTTTCGGATC
     3721 CTGAGCAGGC AAGATAAACG AAGGCAAAGa tgtctaaagg tgaagaatta ttcactggtg
     3781 ttgtcccaat tttggttgaa ttagatggtg atgttaatgg tcacaaattt tctgtctccg
     3841 gtgaaggtga aggtgatgct acttacggta aattgacctt aaaattgatt tgtactactg
     3901 gtaaattgcc agttccatgg ccaaccttag tcactacttt aggttatggt ttgcaatgtt
     3961 ttgctagata cccagatcat atgaaacaac atgacttttt caagtctgcc atgccagaag
     4021 gttatgttca agaaagaact atttttttca aagatgacgg taactacaag accagagctg
     4081 aagtcaagtt tgaaggtgat accttagtta atagaatcga attaaaaggt attgatttta
     4141 aagaagatgg taacatttta ggtcacaaat tggaatacaa ctataactct cacaatgttt
     4201 acatcactgc tgacaaacaa aagaatggta tcaaagctaa cttcaaaatt agacacaaca
     4261 ttgaagatgg tggtgttcaa ttagctgacc attatcaaca aaatactcca attggtgatg
     4321 gtccagtctt gttaccagac aaccattact tatcctatca atctgcctta tccaaagatc
     4381 caaacgaaaa gagagaccac atggtcttgt tagaatttgt tactgctgct ggtattaccc
     4441 atggtatgga tgaattgtac aaataaggcg cgccacttct aaataagcga atttcttatg
     4501 atttatgatt tttattatta aataagttat aaaaaaaata agtgtataca aattttaaag
     4561 tgactcttag gttttaaaac gaaaattctt attcttgagt aactctttcc tgtaggtcag
     4621 gttgctttct caggtatagt atgaggtcgc tcttattgac cacacctcta ccggcagatc
     4681 cgctagggat aacagggtaa tataGATCTG TTTAGCTTGC CTCGTCCCCG CCGGGTCACC
     4741 CGGCCAGCGA CATGGAGGCC CAGAATACCC TCCTTGACAG TCTTGACGTG CGCAGCTCAG
     4801 GGGCATGATG TGACTGTCGC CCGTACATTT AGCCCATACA TCCCCATGTA TAATCATTTG
     4861 CATCCATACA TTTTGATGGC CGCACGGCGC GAAGCAAAAA TTACGGCTCC TCGCTGCAGA
     4921 CCTGCGAGCA GGGAAACGCT CCCCTCACAG ACGCGTTGAA TTGTCCCCAC GCCGCGCCCC
     4981 TGTAGAGAAA TATAAAAGGT TAGGATTTGC CACTGAGGTT CTTCTTTCAT ATACTTCCTT
     5041 TTAAAATCTT GCTAGGATAC AGTTCTCACA TCACATCCGA ACATAAACAA CCATGGGTAC
     5101 CACTCTTGAC GACACGGCTT ACCGGTACCG CACCAGTGTC CCGGGGGACG CCGAGGCCAT
     5161 CGAGGCACTG GATGGGTCCT TCACCACCGA CACCGTCTTC CGCGTCACCG CCACCGGGGA
     5221 CGGCTTCACC CTGCGGGAGG TGCCGGTGGA CCCGCCCCTG ACCAAGGTGT TCCCCGACGA
     5281 CGAATCGGAC GACGAATCGG ACGACGGGGA GGACGGCGAC CCGGACTCCC GGACGTTCGT
     5341 CGCGTACGGG GACGACGGCG ACCTGGCGGG CTTCGTGGTC GTCTCGTACT CCGGCTGGAA
     5401 CCGCCGGCTG ACCGTCGAGG ACATCGAGGT CGCCCCGGAG CACCGGGGGC ACGGGGTCGG
     5461 GCGCGCGTTG ATGGGGCTCG CGACGGAGTT CGCCCGCGAG CGGGGCGCCG GGCACCTCTG
     5521 GCTGGAGGTC ACCAACGTCA ACGCACCGGC GATCCACGCG TACCGGCGGA TGGGGTTCAC
     5581 CCTCTGCGGC CTGGACACCG CCCTGTACGA CGGCACCGCC TCGGACGGCG AGCAGGCGCT
     5641 CTACATGAGC ATGCCCTGCC CCTAATCAGT ACTGACAATA AAAAGATTCT TGTTTTCAAG
     5701 AACTTGTCAT TTGTATAGTT TTTTTATATT GTAGTTGTTC TATTTTAATC AAATGTTAGC
     5761 GTGATTTATA TTTTTTTTCG CCTCGACATC ATCTGCCCAG ATGCGAAGTT AAGTGCGCAG
     5821 AAAGTAATAT CATGCGTCAA TCGTATGTGA ATGCTGGTCG CTATACTGCT GTCGATTCGA
     5881 TACTAACGCC GCCATCCAGT GTCGAAAACG AGCTCGaatt cctgggtcct tttcatcacg
     5941 tgctataaaa ataattataa tttaaatttt ttaatataaa tatataaatt aaaaatagaa
     6001 agtaaaaaaa gaaattaaag aaaaaatagt ttttgttttc cgaagatgta aaagactcta
     6061 gggggatcgc caacaaatac taccttttat cttgctcttc ctgctctcag gtattaatgc
     6121 cgaattgttt catcttgtct gtgtagaaga ccacacacga aaatcctgtg attttacatt
     6181 ttacttatcg ttaatcgaat gtatatctat ttaatctgct tttcttgtct aataaatata
     6241 tatgtaaagt acgctttttg ttgaaatttt ttaaaccttt gtttattttt ttttcttcat
     6301 tccgtaactc ttctaccttc tttatttact ttctaaaatc caaatacaaa acataaaaat
     6361 aaataaacac agagtaaatt cccaaattat tccatcatta aaagatacga ggcgcgtgta
     6421 agttacaggc aagcgatccg tccGATATCa tcagatccac tagtggccta tgcggccgcg
     6481 gatctgccgg tctccctata gtgagtcgta ttaatttcga taagccaggt taacctgcat
     6541 taatgaatcg gccaacgcgc ggggagaggc ggtttgcgta ttgggcgctc ttccgcttcc
     6601 tcgctcactg actcgctgcg ctcggtcgtt cggctgcggc gagcggtatc agctcactca
     6661 aaggcggtaa tacggttatc cacagaatca ggggataacg caggaaagaa catgtgagca
     6721 aaaggccagc aaaaggccag gaaccgtaaa aaggccgcgt tgctggcgtt tttccatagg
     6781 ctccgccccc ctgacgagca tcacaaaaat cgacgctcaa gtcagaggtg gcgaaacccg
     6841 acaggactat aaagatacca ggcgtttccc cctggaagct ccctcgtgcg ctctcctgtt
     6901 ccgaccctgc cgcttaccgg atacctgtcc gcctttctcc cttcgggaag cgtggcgctt
     6961 tctcaTAgct cacgctgtag gtatctcagt tcggtgtagg tcgttcgctc caagctgggc
     7021 tgtgtgcacg aaccccccgt tcagcccgac cgctgcgcct tatccggtaa ctatcgtctt
     7081 gagtccaacc cggtaagaca cgacttatcg ccactggcag cagccactgg taacaggatt
     7141 agcagagcga ggtatgtagg cggtgctaca gagttcttga agtggtggcc taactacggc
     7201 tacactagaa gAacagtatt tggtatctgc gctctgctga agccagttac cttcggaaaa
     7261 agagttggta gctcttgatc cggcaaacaa accaccgctg gtagcggtgg tttttttgtt
     7321 tgcaagcagc agattacgcg cagaaaaaaa ggatctcaag aagatccttt gatcttttct
     7381 acggggtctg acgctcagtg gaacgaaaac tcacgttaag ggattttggt catgagatta
     7441 tcaaaaagga tcttcaccta gatcctttta aattaaaaat gaagttttaa atcaatctaa
     7501 agtatatatg agtaaacttg gtctgacagt taccaatgct taatcagtga ggcacctatc
     7561 tcagcgatct gtctatttcg ttcatccata gttgcctgac tccccgtcgt gtagataact
     7621 acgatacggg agggcttacc atctggcccc agtgctgcaa tgataccgcg agacccacgT
     7681 tcaccggctc cagatttatc agcaataaac cagccagccg gaagggccga gcgcagaagt
     7741 ggtcctgcaa ctttatccgc ctccatccag tctattaatt gttgccggga agctagagta
     7801 agtagttcgc cagttaatag tttgcgcaac gttgttgcca ttgctacagg catcgtggtg
     7861 tcacgctcgt cgtttggtat ggcttcattc agctccggtt cccaacgatc aaggcgagtt
     7921 acatgatccc ccatgttgtg caaaaaagcg gttagctcct tcggtcctcc gatcgttgtc
     7981 agaagtaagt tggccgcagt gttatcactc atggttatgg cagcactgca taattctctt
     8041 actgtcatgc catccgtaag atgcttttct gtgactggtg agtactcaac caagtcattc
     8101 tgagaatagt gtatgcggcg accgagttgc tcttgcccgg cgtcaatacg ggataatacc
     8161 gcgccacata gcagaacttt aaaagtgctc atcattggaa aacgttcttc ggggcgaa
//
